>Addgene plasmid #126287 | pGWB14-LYX069 | addgene full sequence | sequence record 246922 | Addgene NGS Result
TCGGTCTTGCCTTGCTCGTCGGTGATGTACTTCACCAGCTCCGCGAAGTCGCTCTTCTTGATGGAGCGCA
TGGGGACGTGCTTGGCAATCACGCGCACCCCCCGGCCGTTTTAGCGGCTAAAAAAGTCATGGCTCTGCCC
TCGGGCGGACCACGCCCATCATGACCTTGCCAAGCTCGTCCTGCTTCTCTTCGATCTTCGCCAGCAGGGC
GAGGATCGTGGCATCACCGAACCGCGCCGTGCGCGGGTCGTCGGTGAGCCAGAGTTTCAGCAGGCCGCCC
AGGCGGCCCAGGTCGCCATTGATGCGGGCCAGCTCGCGGACGTGCTCATAGTCCACGACGCCCGTGATTT
TGTAGCCCTGGCCGACGGCCAGCAGGTAGGCCGACAGGCTCATGCCGGCCGCCGCCGCCTTTTCCTCAAT
CGCTCTTCGTTCGTCTGGAAGGCAGTACACCTTGATAGGTGGGCTGCCCTTCCTGGTTGGCTTGGTTTCA
TCAGCCATCCGCTTGCCCTCATCTGTTACGCCGGCGGTAGCCGGCCAGCCTCGCAGAGCAGGATTCCCGT
TGAGCACCGCCAGGTGCGAATAAGGGACAGTGAAGAAGGAACACCCGCTCGCGGGTGGGCCTACTTCACC
TATCCTGCCCGGCTGACGCCGTTGGATACACCAAGGAAAGTCTACACGAACCCTTTGGCAAAATCCTGTA
TATCGTGCGAAAAAGGATGGATATACCGAAAAAATCGCTATAATGACCCCGAAGCAGGGTTATGCAGCGG
AAAAGCGCCACGCTTCCCGAAGGGAGAAAGGCGGACAGGTATCCGGTAAGCGGCAGGGTCGGAACAGGAG
AGCGCACGAGGGAGCTTCCAGGGGGAAACGCCTGGTATCTTTATAGTCCTGTCGGGTTTCGCCACCTCTG
ACTTGAGCGTCGATTTTTGTGATGCTCGTCAGGGGGGCGGAGCCTATGGAAAAACGCCAGCAACGCGGCC
TTTTTACGGTTCCTGGCCTTTTGCTGGCCTTTTGCTCACATGTTCTTTCCTGCGTTATCCCCTGATTCTG
TGGATAACCGTATTACCGCCTTTGAGTGAGCTGATACCGCTCGCCGCAGCCGAACGACCGAGCGCAGCGA
GTCAGTGAGCGAGGAAGCGGAAGAGCGCCAGAAGGCCGCCAGAGAGGCCGAGCGCGGCCGTGAGGCTTGG
ACGCTAGGGCAGGGCATGAAAAAGCCCGTAGCGGGCTGCTACGGGCGTCTGACGCGGTGGAAAGGGGGAG
GGGATGTTGTCTACATGGCTCTGCTGTAGTGAGTGGGTTGCGCTCCGGCAGCGGTCCTGATCAATCGTCA
CCCTTTCTCGGTCCTTCAACGTTCCTGACAACGAGCCTCCTTTTCGCCAATCCATCGACAATCACCGCGA
GTCCCTGCTCGAACGCTGCGTCCGGACCGGCTTCGTCGAAGGCGTCTATCGCGGCCCGCAACAGCGGCGA
GAGCGGAGCCTGTTCAACGGTGCCGCCGCGCTCGCCGGCATCGCTGTCGCCGGCCTGCTCCTCAAGCACG
GCCCCAACAGTGAAGTAGCTGATTGTCATCAGCGCATTGACGGCGTCCCCGGCCGAAAAACCCGCCTCGC
AGAGGAAGCGAAGCTGCGCGTCGGCCGTTTCCATCTGCGGTGCGCCCGGTCGCGTGCCGGCATGGATGCG
CGCGCCATCGCGGTAGGCGAGCAGCGCCTGCCTGAAGCTGCGGGCATTCCCGATCAGAAATGAGCGCCAG
TCGTCGTCGGCTCTCGGCACCGAATGCGTATGATTCTCCGCCAGCATGGCTTCGGCCAGTGCGTCGAGCA
GCGCCCGCTTGTTCCTGAAGTGCCAGTAAAGCGCCGGCTGCTGAACCCCCAACCGTTCCGCCAGTTTGCG
TGTCGTCAGACCGTCTACGCCGACCTCGTTCAACAGGTCCAGGGCGGCACGGATCACTGTATTCGGCTGC
AACTTTGTCATGCTTGACACTTTATCACTGATAAACATAATATGTCCACCAACTTATCAGTGATAAAGAA
TCCGCGCGTTCAATCGGACCAGCGGAGGCTGGTCCGGAGGCCAGACGTGAAACCCAACATACCCCTGATC
GTAATTCTGAGCACTGTCGCGCTCGACGCTGTCGGCATCGGCCTGATTATGCCGGTGCTGCCGGGCCTCC
TGCGCGATCTGGTTCACTCGAACGACGTCACCGCCCACTATGGCATTCTGCTGGCGCTGTATGCGTTGGT
GCAATTTGCCTGCGCACCTGTGCTGGGCGCGCTGTCGGATCGTTTCGGGCGGCGGCCAATCTTGCTCGTC
TCGCTGGCCGGCGCCAGATCTGGGGAACCCTGTGGTTGGCATGCACATACAAATGGACGAACGGATAAAC
CTTTTCACGCCCTTTTAAATATCCGATTATTCTAATAAACGCTCTTTTCTCTTAGGTTTACCCGCCAATA
TATCCTGTCAAACACTGATAGTTTAAACGTTGCGATTAAGAATTCGAGCTCGGTACCCCCCTACTCCAAA
AATGTCAAAGATACAGTCTCAGAAGACCAAAGGGCTATTGAGACTTTTCAACAAAGGGTAATTTCGGGAA
ACCTCCTCGGATTCCATTGCCCAGCTATCTGTCACTTCATCGAAAGGACAGTAGAAAAGGAAGGTGGCTC
CTACAAATGCCATCATTGCGATAAAGGAAAGGCTATCATTCAAGATGCCTCTGCCGACAGTGGTCCCAAA
GATGGACCCCCACCCACGAGGAGCATCGTGGAAAAAGAAGACGTTCCAACCACGTCTTCAAAGCAAGTGG
ATTGATGTGACATCTCCACTGACGTAAGGGATGACGCACAATCCCACTATCCTTCGCAAGACCCTTCCTC
TATATAAGGAAGTTCATTTCATTTGGAGAGGACAGCCCAAGCTTCGACTCTAGAGGATCCCCTTAAATCG
ATATGGAACGAGCTATACAAGGAAACGACGCTAGGGAACAAGCTAACAGTGAACGTTGGGATGGAGGATC
AGGAGGTACCACTTCTCCCTTCAAACTTCCTGACGAAAGTCCGAGTTGGACTGAGTGGCGGCTACATAAC
GATGAGACGAATTCGAATCAAGATAATCCCCTTGGTTTCAAGGAAAGCTGGGGTTTCGGGAAAGTTGTAT
TTAAGAGATATCTCAGATACGACAGGACGGAAGCTTCACTGCACAGAGTCCTTGGATCTTGGACGGGAGA
TTCGGTTAACTATGCAGCATCTCGATTTTTCGGTTTCGACCAGATCGGATGTACCTATAGTATTCGGTTT
CGAGGAGTTAGTATCACCGTTTCTGGAGGGTCTCGAACTCTTCAGCATCTCTGTGAGATGGCAATTCGGT
CTAAGCAAGAACTGCTACAGCTTGCCCCAATCGAAGTGGAAAGTAATGTATCAAGAGGATGCCCTGAAGG
TACTCAAACCTTCGAAAAAGAAAGCGAGTAAGTCGAGGGCGAGCTCGAATTCGGTACGCTGAAATCACCA
GTCTCTCTCTACAAATCTATCTCTCTCTATTTTCTCCATAAATAATGTGTGAGTAGTTTCCCGATAAGGG
AAATTAGGGTTCTTATAGGGTTTCGCTCATGTGTTGAGCATATAAGAAACCCTTAGTATGTATTTGTATT
TGTAAAATACTTCTATCAATAAAATTTCTAATTCCTAAAACCAAAATCCAGTACTAAAATCCAGATCTCC
CTGCAGGTCCCCAGATTAGCCTTTTCAATTTCAGAAAGAATGCTAACCCACAGATGGTTAGAGAGGCTTA
CGCAGCAGGTCTCATCAAGACGATCTACCCGAGCAATAATCTCCAGGAAATCAAATACCTTCCCAAGAAG
GTTAAAGATGCAGTCAAAAGATTCAGGACTAACTGCATCAAGAACACAGAGAAAGATATATTTCTCAAGA
TCAGAAGTACTATTCCAGTATGGACGATTCAAGGCTTGCTTCACAAACCAAGGCAAGTAATAGAGATTGG
AGTCTCTAAAAAGGTAGTTCCCACTGAATCAAAGGCCATGGAGTCAAAGATTCAAATAGAGGACCTAACA
GAACTCGCCGTAAAGACTGGCGAACAGTTCATACAGAGTCTCTTACGACTCAATGACAAGAAGAAAATCT
TCGTCAACATGGTGGAGCACGACACACTTGTCTACTCCAAAAATATCAAAGATACAGTCTCAGAAGACCA
AAGGGCAATTGAGACTTTTCAACAAAGGGTAATATCCGGAAACCTCCTCGGATTCCATTGCCCAGCTATC
TGTCACTTTATTGTGAAGATAGTGGAAAAGGAAGGTGGCTCCTACAAATGCCATCATTGCGATAAAGGAA
AGGCCATCGTTGAAGATGCCTCTGCCGACAGTGGTCCCAAAGATGGACCCCCACCCACGAGGAGCATCGT
GGAAAAAGAAGACGTTCCAACCACGTCTTCAAAGCAAGTGGATTGATGTGATATCTCCACTGACGTAAGG
GATGACGCACAATCCCACTATCCTTCGCAAGACCCTTCCTCTATATAAGGAAGTTCATTTCATTTGGAGA
GAACACGGGGGACTCTAGAGTTATCAACAAGTTTGTACAAAAAAGCAGGCTCCACCACTAGTATGGCACT
TGAAGCTTTGAACTCTCCAAGAACCCCAACCCCACCATCATTTCAGTATGAAAACACCACTCTCAACTAC
CTTGAATCTTGGACAAAGGGTAAGGGATCAAAAAGACCACGTAGTATAATGGAGCAACAACCTACTGAAG
AAGAATACTTAGCTTTCTGTCTTCTTATGCTTGCACGTAGCGGTAGTTCTACTACTTCAACGAATCTGAT
ATCAACTTCCTCAGAGTCCAAGAATTTGTACAAGTGTTCAGTGTGTGCTAAGTCTTTTGGATCTTATCAA
GCTCTAGGTGGACATAAAGCTAGTCACCGGAAACAGCTCATGAAGGGAGACGTCAATGAAAACTCCGCCA
CCACCTCCACTACCACCGCCGGTGCCACGTCATCTAACGGCCTTAGTGGGACGACTCACGAGTGTTCTGT
TTGCCACAAGAGTTTCCCAACGGGACAAGCTTTGGGTGGTCACAAAAGGCTTCACTACGAGGGAAAGGTG
ACATCATCCGACGGTGTGGGGTCCACGAGTAGCCAGCGTGGATTTGACTTGAATATTCCTCCCTTGCCAG
AATTTTGGCCGGGATTTGGCACCGGGGAGGATGAGGTGGAAAGTCCTCATCCAGCTAAAAAATCGCGACA
ACTTCCGTCAACCAAACTTGAATTATTCCCCGGGGACCCAGCTTTCTTGTACAAAGTGGTTGATAACAGC
GGGTTAATTAACATCTTTTACCCATACGATGTTCCTGACTATGCGGGCTATCCCTATGACGTCCCGGACT
ATGCAGGATCCTATCCATATGACGTTCCAGATTACGCTGCTCAGTGCAGCGCTTAGAGCTCGAATTTCCC
CGATCGTTCAAACATTTGGCAATAAAGTTTCTTAAGATTGAATCCTGTTGCCGGTCTTGCGATGATTATC
ATATAATTTCTGTTGAATTACGTTAAGCATGTAATAATTAACATGTAATGCATGACGTTATTTATGAGAT
GGGTTTTTATGATTAGAGTCCCGCAATTATACATTTAATACGCGATAGAAAACAAAATATAGCGCGCAAA
CTAGGATAAATTATCGCGCGCGGTGTCATCTATGTTACTAGATCGGGAATTAGCTTCATCAACGCAAGAC
ATGCGCACGACCGTCTGACAGGAGAGGAATTTCCGACGAGCACAGAAAGGACTTGCTCTTGGACGTAGGC
CTATTTCTCAGGCACATGTATCAAGTGTTCGGACGTGGGTTTTCGATGGTGTATCAGCCGCCGCCAACTG
GGAGATGAGGAGGCTTTCTTGGGGGGCAGTCAGCAGTTCATTTCACAAGACAGAGGAACTTGTAAGGAGA
TGCACTGATTTATCTTGGCGCAAACCAGCAGGACGAATTAGTGGGAATAGCCCGCGAATATCTAAGTTAT
GCCTGTCGGCATGAGCAGAAACTTCCAATTCGAAACAGTTTGGAGAGGTTGTTTTTGGGCATACCTTTTG
TTAGTCAGCCTCTCGATTGCTCATCGTCATTACACAGTACCGAAGTTTGATCGATCTAGTAACATAGATG
ACACCGCGCGCGATAATTTATCCTAGTTTGCGCGCTATATTTTGTTTTCTATCGCGTATTAAATGTATAA
TTGCGGGACTCTAATCATAAAAACCCATCTCATAAATAACGTCATGCATTACATGTTAATTATTACATGC
TTAACGTAATTCAACAGAAATTATATGATAATCATCGCAAGACCGGCAACAGGATTCAATCTTAAGAAAC
TTTATTGCCAAATGTTTGAACGATCTGCTTCGACGCACTCCTTCTTTACTCCACCATCTCGTCCTTATTG
AAAACGTGGGTAGCACCAAAACGAATCAAGTCGCTGGAACTGAAGTTACCAATCACGCTGGATGATTTGC
CAGTTGGATTAATCTTGCCTTTCCCCGCATGAATAATATTGATGAATGCATGCGTGAGGGGTATTTCGAT
TTTGGCAATAGCTGCAATTGCCGCGACATCCTCCAACGAGCATAATTCTTCAGAAAAATAGCGATGTTCC
ATGTTGTCAGGGCATGCATGATGCACGTTATGAGGTGACGGTGCTAGGCAGTATTCCCTCAAAGTTTCAT
AGTCAGTATCATATTCATCATTGCATTCCTGCAAGAGAGAATTGAGACGCAATCCACACGCTGCGGCAAC
CTTCCGGCGTTCGTGGTCTATTTGCTCTTGGACGTTGCAAACGTAAGTGTTGGATCCCGGTCGGCATCTA
CTCTATTCCTTTGCCCTCGGACGAGTGCTGGGGCGTCGGTTTCCACTATCGGCGAGTACTTCTACACAGC
CATCGGTCCAGACGGCCGCGCTTCTGCGGGCGATTTGTGTACGCCCGACAGTCCCGGCTCCGGATCGGAC
GATTGCGTCGCATCGACCCTGCGCCCAAGCTGCATCATCGAAATTGCCGTCAACCAAGCTCTGATAGAGT
TGGTCAAGACCAATGCGGAGCATATACGCCCGGAGCCGCGGCGATCCTGCAAGCTCCGGATGCCTCCGCT
CGAAGTAGCGCGTCTGCTGCTCCATACAAGCCAACCACGGCCTCCAGAAGAAGATGTTGGCGACCTCGTA
TTGGGAATCCCCGAACATCGCCTCGCTCCAGTCAATGACCGCTGTTATGCGGCCATTGTCCGTCAGGACA
TTGTTGGAGCCGAAATCCGCGTGCACGAGGTGCCGGACTTCGGGGCAGTCCTCGGCCCAAAGCATCAGCT
CATCGAGAGCCTGCGCGACGGACGCACTGACGGTGTCGTCCATCACAGTTTGCCAGTGATACACATGGGG
ATCAGCAATCGCGCATATGAAATCACGCCATGTAGTGTATTGACCGATTCCTTGCGGTCCGAATGGGCCG
AACCCGCTCGTCTGGCTAAGATCGGCCGCAGCGATCGCATCCATGGCCTCCGCGACCGGCTGCAGAACAG
CGGGCAGTTCGGTTTCAGGCAGGTCTTGCAACGTGACACCCTGTGCACGGCGGGAGATGCAATAGGTCAG
GCTCTCGCTGAATTCCCCAATGTCAAGCACTTCCGGAATCGGGAGCGCGGCCGATGCAAAGTGCCGATAA
ACATAACGATCTTTGTAGAAACCATCGGCGCAGCTATTTACCCGCAGGACATATCCACGCCCTCCTACAT
CGAAGCTGAAAGCACGAGATTCTTCGCCCTCCGAGAGCTGCATCAGGTCGGAGACGCTGTCGAACTTTTC
GATCAGAAACTTCTCGACAGACGTCGCGGTGAGTTCAGGCTTTTTCATATCGGGGTCGTCCTCTCCAAAT
GAAATGAACTTCCTTATATAGAGGAAGGGTCTTGCGAAGGATAGTGGGATTGTGCGTCATCCCTTACGTC
AGTGGAGATATCACATCAATCCACTTGCTTTGAAGACGTGGTTGGAACGTCTTCTTTTTCCACGATGCTC
CTCGTGGGTGGGGGTCCATCTTTGGGACCACTGTCGGCAGAGGCATCTTGAACGATAGCCTTTCCTTTAT
CGCAATGATGGCATTTGTAGGTGCCACCTTCCTTTTCTACTGTCCTTTTGATGAAGTGACAGATAGCTGG
GCAATGGAATCCGAGGAGGTTTCCCGATATTACCCTTTGTTGAAAAGTCTCAATAGCCCTTTGGTCTTCT
GAGACTGTATCTTTGATATTCTTGGAGTAGACGAGAGTGTCGTGCTCCACCATGTTGACGGATCTCTAGG
ACGCGTCGACGCGTCGACGCGTCGACGCGTCGACGCGTCCTAGAAGCTAATTCACTGGCCGTCGTTTTAC
AACGTCGTGACTGGGAAAACCCTGGCGTTACCCAACTTAATCGCCTTGCAGCACATCCCCCTTTCGCCAG
CTGGCGTAATAGCGAAGAGGCCCGCACCGATCGCCCTTCCCAACAGTTGCGCAGCCTGAATG
[44 nt withheld, positions 8533-8576]
C
[141 nt withheld, positions 8578-8718]
CCTTTGACGTTGGAGTCCACGTTCTTT
[37 nt withheld, positions 8746-8782]
ACCCTATCTCGGGCTATTCTTTTGATTTATAAGGGATTTTGCCGATTTCGGAACCACCATCAAACAGGAT
TTTCGCCTGCTGGGGCAAACCAGCGTGGACCGCTTGCTGCAACTCTCTCAGGGCCAGGCGGTGAAGGGCA
ATCAGCTGTTGCCCGTCTCACTGGTGAAAAGAAAAACCACCCCAGTACATTAAAAACGTCCGCAATGTGT
TATTAAGTTGTCTAAGCGTCAATTTGTTTACACCACAATATATCCTGCCACCAGCCAGCCAACAGCTCCC
CGACCGGCAGCTCGGCACAAAATCACCACTCGATACAGGCAGCCCATCAGTCCGGGACGGCGTCAGCGGG
AGAGCCGTTGTAAGGCGGCAGACTTTGCTCATGTTACCGATGCTATTCGGAAGAACGGCAACTAAGCTGC
CGGGTTTGAAACACGGATGATCTCGCGGAGGGTAGCATGTTGATTGTAACGATGACAGAGCGTTGCTGCC
TGTGATCAAATATCATCTCCCTCGCAGAGATCCGAATTATCAGCCTTCTTATTCATTTCTCGCTTAACCG
TGACAGGCTGTCGATCTTGAGAACTATGCCGACATAATAGGAAATCGCTGGATAAAGCCGCTGAGGAAGC
TGAGTGGCGCTATTTCTTTAGAAGTGAACGTTGACGATATCAACTCCCCTATCCATTGCTCACCGAATGG
TACAGGTCGGGGACCCGAAGTTCCGACTGTCGGCCTGATGCATCCCCGGCTGATCGACCCCAGATCTGGG
GCTGAGAAAGCCCAGTAAGGAAACAACTGTAGGTTCGAGTCGCGAGATCCCCCGGAACCAAAGGAAGTAG
GTTAAACCCGCTCCGATCAGGCCGAGCCACGCCAGGCCGAGAACATTGGTTCCTGTAGGCATCGGGATTG
GCGGATCAAACACTAAAGCTACTGGAACGAGCAGAAGTCCTCCGGCCGCCAGTTGCCAGGCGGTAAAGGT
GAGCAGAGGCACGGGAGGTTGCCACTTGCGGGTCAGCACGGTTCCGAACGCCATGGAAACCGCCCCCGCC
AGGCCCGCTGCGACGCCGACAGGATCTAGCGCTGCGTTTGGTGTCAACACCAACAGCGCCACGCCCGCAG
TTCCGCAAATAGCCCCCAGGACCGCCATCAATCGTATCGGGCTACCTAGCAGAGCGGCAGAGATGAACAC
GACCATCAGCGGCTGCACAGCGCCTACCGTCGCCGCGACCCCGCCCGGCAGGCGGTAGACCGAAATAAAC
AACAAGCTCCAGAATAGCGAAATATTAAGTGCGCCGAGGATGAAGATGCGCATCCACCAGATTCCCGTTG
GAATCTGTCGGACGATCATCACGAGCAATAAACCCGCCGGCAACGCCCGCAGCAGCATACCGGCGACCCC
TCGGCCTCGCTGTTCGGGCTCCACGAAAACGCCGGACAGATGCGCCTTGTGAGCGTCCTTGGGGCCGTCC
TCCTGTTTGAAGACCGACAGCCCAATGATCTCGCCGTCGATGTAGGCGCCGAATGCCACGGCATCTCGCA
ACCGTTCAGCGAACGCCTCCATGGGCTTTTTCTCCTCGTGCTCGTAAACGGACCCGAACATCTCTGGAGC
TTTCTTCAGGGCCGACAATCGGATCTCGCGGAAATCCTGCACGTCGGCCGCTCCAAGCCGTCGAATCTGA
GCCTTAATCACAATTGTCAATTTTAATCCTCTGTTTATCGGCAGTTCGTAGAGCGCGCCGTGCGTCCCGA
GCGATACTGAGCGAAGCAAGTGCGTCGAGCAGTGCCCGCTTGTTCCTGAAATGCCAGTAAAGCGCTGGCT
GCTGAACCCCCAGCCGGAACTGACCCCACAAGGCCCTAGCGTTTGCAATGCACCAGGTCATCATTGACCC
AGGCGTGTTCCACCAGGCCGCTGCCTCGCAACTCTTCGCAGGCTTCGCCGACCTGCTCGCGCCACTTCTT
CACGCGGGTGGAATCCGATCCGCACATGAGGCGGAAGGTTTCCAGCTTGAGCGGGTACGGCTCCCGGTGC
GAGCTGAAATAGTCGAACATCCGTCGGGCCGTCGGCGACAGCTTGCGGTACTTCTCCCATATGAATTTCG
TGTAGTGGTCGCCAGCAAACAGCACGACGATTTCCTCGTCGATCAGGACCTGGCAACGGGACGTTTTCTT
GCCACGGTCCAGGACGCGGAAGCGGTGCAGCAGCGACACCGATTCCAGGTGCCCAACGCGGTCGGACGTG
AAGCCCATCGCCGTCGCCTGTAGGCGCGACAGGCATTCCTCGGCCTTCGTGTAATACCGGCCATTGATCG
ACCAGCCCAGGTCCTGGCAAAGCTCGTAGAACGTGAAGGTGATCGGCTCGCCGATAGGGGTGCGCTTCGC
GTACTCCAACACCTGCTGCCACACCAGTTCGTCATCGTCGGCCCGCAGCTCGACGCCGGTGTAGGTGATC
TTCACGTCCTTGTTGACGTGGAAAATGACCTTGTTTTGCAGCGCCTCGCGCGGGATTTTCTTGTTGCGCG
TGGTGAACAGGGCAGAGCGGGCCGTGTCGTTTGGCATCGCTCGCATCGTGTCCGGCCACGGCGCAATATC
GAACAAGGAAAGCTGCATTTCCTTGATCTGCTGCTTCGTGTGTTTCAGCAACGCGGCCTGCTTGGCCTCG
CTGACCTGTTTTGCCAGGTCCTCGCCGGCGGTTTTTCGCTTCTTGGTCGTCATAGTTCCTCGCGTGTCGA
TGGTCATCGACTTCGCCAAACCTGCCGCCTCCTGTTCGAGACGACGCGAACGCTCCACGGCGGCCGATGG
CGCGGGCAGGGCAGGGGGAGCCAGTTGCACGCTGTCGCGCTCGATCTTGGCCGTAGCTTGCTGGACCATC
GAGCCGACGGACTGGAAGGTTTCGCGGGGCGCACGCATGACGGTGCGGCTTGCGATGGTTTCGGCATCCT
CGGCGGAAAACCCCGCGTCGATCAGTTCTTGCCTGTATGCCTTCCGGTCAAACGTCCGATTCATTCACCC
TCCTTGCGGGATTGCCCCGACTCACGCCGGGGCAATGTGCCCTTATTCCTGATTTGACCCGCCTGGTGCC
TTGGTGTCCAGATAATCCACCTTATCGGCAATGAAGTCGGTCCCGTAGACCGTCTGGCCGTCCTTCTCGT
ACTTGGTATTCCGAATCTTGCCCTGCACGAATACCAGCGACCCCTTGCCCAAATACTTGCCGTGGGCCTC
GGCCTGAGAGCCAAAACACTTGATGCGGAAGAAGTCGGTGCGCTCCTGCTTGTCGCCGGCATCGTTGCGC
CACATCTAGGTACTAAAACAATTCATCCAGTAAAATATAATATTTTATTTTCTCCCAATCAGGCTTGATC
CCCAGTAAGTCAAAAAATAGCTCGACATACTGTTCTTCCCCGATATCCTCCCTGATCGACCGGACGCAGA
AGGCAATGTCATACCACTTGTCCGCCCTGCCGCTTCTCCCAAGATCAATAAAGCCACTTACTTTGCCATC
TTTCACAAAGATGTTGCTGTCTCCCAGGTCGCCGTGGGAAAAGACAAGTTCCTCTTCGGGCTTTTCCGTC
TTTAAAAAATCATACAGCTCGCGCGGATCTTTAAATGGAGTGTCTTCTTCCCAGTTTTCGCAATCCACAT
CGGCCAGATCGTTATTCAGTAAGTAATCCAATTCGGCTAAGCGGCTGTCTAAGCTATTCGTATAGGGACA
ATCCGATATGTCGATGGAGTGAAAGAGCCTGATGCACTCCGCATACAGCTCGATAATCTTTTCAGGGCTT
TGTTCATCTTCATACTCTTCCGAGCAAAGGACGCCATCGGCCTCACTCATGAGCAGATTGCTCCAGCCAT
CATGCCGTTCAAAGTGCAGGACCTTTGGAACAGGCAGCTTTCCTTCCAGCCATAGCATCATGTCCTTTTC
CCGTTCCACATCATAGGTGGTCCCTTTATACCGGCTGTCCGTCATTTTTAAATATAGGTTTTCATTTTCT
CCCACCAGCTTATATACCTTAGCAGGAGACATTCCTTCCGTATCTTTTACGCAGCGGTATTTTTCGATCA
GTTTTTTCAATTCCGGTGATATTCTCATTTTAGCCATTTATTATTTCCTTCCTCTTTTCTACAGTATTTA
AAGATACCCCAAGAAGCTAATTATAACAAGACGAACTCCAATTCACTGTTCCTTGCATTCTAAAACCTTA
AATACCAGAAAACAGCTTTTTCAAAGTTGTTTTCAAAGTTGGCGTATAACATAGTATCGACGGAGCCGAT
TTTGAAACCACAATTATGGGTGATGCTGCCAACTTACTGATTTAGTGTATGATGGTGTTTTTGAGGTGCT
CCAGTGGCTTCTGTTTCTATCAGCTGTCCCTCCTGTTCAGCTACTGACGGGGTGGTGCGTAACGGCAAAA
GCACCGCCGGACATCAGCGCTATCTCTGCTCTCACTGCCGTAAAACATGGCAACTGCAGTTCACTTACAC
CGCTTCTCAACCCGGTACGCACCAGAAAATCATTGATATGGCCATGAATGGCGTTGGATGCCGGGCAACA
GCCCGCATTATGGGCGTTGGCCTCAACACGATTTTACGTCACTTAAAAAACTCAGGCCGCAGTCGGTAAC
CTCGCGCATACAGCCGGGCAGTGACGTCATCGTCTGCGCGGAAATGGACGAACAGTGGGGCTATGTCGGG
GCTAAATCGCGCCAGCGCTGGCTGTTTTACGCGTATGACAGTCTCCGGAAGACGGTTGTTGCGCACGTAT
TCGGTGAACGCACTATGGCGACGCTGGGGCGTCTTATGAGCCTGCTGTCACCCTTTGACGTGGTGATATG
GATGACGGATGGCTGGCCGCTGTATGAATCCCGCCTGAAGGGAAAGCTGCACGTAATCAGCAAGCGATAT
ACGCAGCGAATTGAGCGGCATAACCTGAATCTGAGGCAGCACCTGGCACGGCTGGGACGGAAGTCGCTGT
CGTTCTCAAAATCGGTGGAGCTGCATGACAAAGTCATCGGGCATTATCTGAACATAAAACACTATCAATA
AGTTGGAGTCATTACCCAATTATGATAGAATTTACAAGCTATAAGGTTATTGTCCTGGGTTTCAAGCATT
AGTCCATGCAAGTTTTTATGCTTTGCCCATTCTATAGATATATTGATAAGCGCGCTGCCTATGCCTTGCC
CCCTGAAATCCTTACATACGGCGATATCTTCTATATAAAAGATATATTATCTTATCAGTATTGTCAATAT
ATTCAAGGCAATCTGCCTCCTCATCCTCTTCATCCTCTTCGTCTTGGTAGCTTTTTAAATATGGCGCTTC
ATAGAGTAATTCTGTAAAGGTCCAATTCTCGTTTTCATACCTCGGTATAATCTTACCTATCACCTCAAAT
GGTTCGCTGGGTTTATCGCACCCCCGAACACGAGCACGGCACCCGCGACCACTATGCCAAGAATGCCCAA
GGTAAAAATTGCCGGCCCCGCCATGAAGTCCGTGAATGCCCCGACGGCCGAAGTGAAGGGCAGGCCGCCA
CCCAGGCCGCCGCCCTCACTGCCCGGCACCTGGTCGCTGAATGTCGATGCCAGCACCTGCGGCACGTCAA
TGCTTCCGGGCGTCGCGCTCGGGCTGATCGCCCATCCCGTTACTGCCCCGATCCCGGCAATGGCAAGGAC
TGCCAGCGCTGCCATTTTTGGGGTGAGGCCGTTCGCGGCCGAGGGGCGCAGCCCCTGGGGGGATGGGAGG
CCCGCGTTAGCGGGCCGGGAGGGTTCGAGAAGGGGGGGCACCCCCCTTCGGCGTGCGCGGTCACGCGCAC
AGGGCGCAGCCCTGGTTAAAAACAAGGTTTATAAATATTGGTTTAAAAGCAGGTTAAAAGACAGGTTAGC
GGTGGCCGAAAAACGGGCGGAAACCCTTGCAAATGCTGGATTTTCTGCCTGTGGACAGCCCCTCAAATGT
CAATAGGTGCGCCCCTCATCTGTCAGCACTCTGCCCCTCAAGTGTCAAGGATCGCGCCCCTCATCTGTCA
GTAGTCGCGCCCCTCAAGTGTCAATACCGCAGGGCACTTATCCCCAGGCTTGTCCACATCATCTGTGGGA
AACTCGCGTAAAATCAGGCGTTTTCGCCGATTTGCGAGGCTGGCCAGCTCCACGTCGCCGGCCGAAATCG
AGCCTGCCCCTCATCTGTCAACGCCGCGCCGGGTGAGTCGGCCCCTCAAGTGTCAACGTCCGCCCCTCAT
CTGTCAGTGAGGGCCAAGTTTTCCGCGAGGTATCCACAACGCCGGCGGCCGCGGTGTCTCGCACACGGCT
TCGACGGCGTTTCTGGCGCGTTTGCAGGGCCATAGACGGCCGCCAGCCCAGCGGCGAGGGCAACCAGCCC
GGTGAGCGTCGGAAAGGCGC
Features (pLannotate 1.2.2; 36 found; start..end, strand, type, name):
      3..89      -  CDS            traI (fragment): TRAI6_ECOLX - Experimental evidence at protein level: Swiss-Prot protein existence level 1. The initiation process of transfer DNA synthesis requires the interaction of at least three plasmid-specific components (TraH, I, and J) at the transfer origin resulting in the assembly of a specialised nucleoprotein complex - the relaxosome. Site- and strand-specific cleavage at the transfer origin is dependent on TraI and TraJ. From Escherichia coli.
    127..498     -  CDS            traJ: oriT-recognizing protein; traJ
    531..640     -  oriT           oriT: incP origin of transfer
    772..962     +  rep_origin     ori (fragment): high-copy-number ColE1/pMB1/pBR322/pUC origin of replication
   1321..1971    -  CDS            TetR: tetracycline resistance regulatory protein; tetR
   2077..2326    +  CDS            TcR (fragment): tetracycline efflux protein; tetA; confers resistance to tetracycline
   2436..2460    -  misc_feature   RB T-DNA repeat: right border repeat from nopaline C58 T-DNA
   2490..2508    +  misc_feature   MCS (fragment): pUC18/19 multiple cloning site
   2559..2904    +  promoter       CaMV 35S promoter: strong constitutive promoter from cauliflower mosaic virus
   2856..2902    +  promoter       minimal CaMV 35S promoter: minimal 35S promoter from cauliflower mosaic virus
   2914..2932    -  misc_feature   MCS (fragment): pUC18/19 multiple cloning site
   2943..3458    +  CDS            P19_TBSVC: Experimental evidence at protein level: Swiss-Prot protein existence level 1. Acts as a suppressor of RNA-mediated gene silencing, also known as post-transcriptional gene silencing (PTGS), a mechanism of plant viral defense that limits the accumulation of viral RNAs. Binds to short interfering RNAs (siRNAs) with high affinity. Acts as a molecular caliper to specifically select siRNAs based on the length of the duplex region of the RNA (By similarity). From Tomato bushy stunt virus (strain Cherry) (TBSV).
   3531..3707    +  polyA_signal   CaMV poly(A) signal: cauliflower mosaic virus polyadenylation signal
   4210..4551    +  promoter       CaMV 35S promoter: strong constitutive promoter from cauliflower mosaic virus
   4577..4601    +  protein_bind   attB1: mutant version of attB; recombination site for the Gateway® BP reaction BP Clonase™
   4613..5275    +  CDS            ZAT10: ZAT10_ARATH - Also known as STZ. Experimental evidence at transcript level: Swiss-Prot protein existence level 2. Transcriptional repressor involved in abiotic stress responses. Can repress the stress responsive genes DREB1A and LTI78. Probably involved in jasmonate (JA) early signaling response. May regulate the expression of the JA biosynthesis gene LOX3 and control the expression of TIFY10A/JAZ1, a key repressor in the JA signaling cascade. From Arabidopsis thaliana (Mouse-ear cress).
   5286..5310    -  protein_bind   attB2: mutant version of attB; recombination site for the Gateway® BP reaction BP Clonase™
   5339..5428    +  CDS            3xHA: three tandem HA epitope tags
   5462..5714    +  terminator     NOS terminator: nopaline synthase terminator and poly(A) signal
   6143..6395    -  terminator     NOS terminator: nopaline synthase terminator and poly(A) signal
   6419..6847    -  CDS            nos (fragment): DHNO_AGRT7 - Protein inferred from homology: Swiss-Prot protein existence level 3. From Agrobacterium tumefaciens (strain T37).
   6863..7888    -  CDS            HygR: aminoglycoside phosphotransferase from E. coli; aph(4)-Ia; confers resistance to hygromycin
   7898..8242    -  promoter       CaMV 35S promoter: strong constitutive promoter from cauliflower mosaic virus
   7899..7945    -  promoter       minimal CaMV 35S promoter: minimal 35S promoter from cauliflower mosaic virus
   8380..8535    +  CDS            lacZα (fragment) (sequence partly withheld): LacZα fragment of β-galactosidase; lacZ fragment
   8533..8833    +  rep_origin     M13 ori (fragment) (sequence partly withheld): M13 bacteriophage origin of replication; arrow indicates direction of (+) strand synthesis
   8834..8964    +  CDS            lacI (fragment): lac repressor; lacI; The lac repressor binds to the lac operator to inhibit transcription in E. coli. This inhibition can be relieved by adding lactose or isopropyl-β-D-thiogalactopyranoside (IPTG).
   9018..9042    -  misc_feature   LB T-DNA repeat: left border repeat from nopaline C58 T-DNA
  10499..10618   -  CDS            tetR (fragment): TETR1_ECOLX - Experimental evidence at protein level: Swiss-Prot protein existence level 1. TetR is the repressor of the tetracycline resistance element; its N-terminal region forms a helix-turn-helix structure and binds DNA. Binding of tetracycline to TetR reduces the repressor affinity for the tetracycline resistance gene (tetA) promoter operator sites. From Escherichia coli.
  10638..11786   -  CDS            trfA: trans-acting replication protein that binds to and activates oriV
  12085..12879   -  CDS            KanR: aminoglycoside phosphotransferase; aphA-3; confers resistance to kanamycin
  13071..13838   +  mobile_element IS1: prokaryotic transposable element IS1
  13847..13996   -  CDS            satA (fragment): STA_BACSU - Also known as yyaR. Experimental evidence at protein level: Swiss-Prot protein existence level 1. Involved in resistance to streptothricin, a broad-spectrum antibiotic produced by streptomycetes. Detoxifies streptothricin via acetylation of the beta amino group of the first beta-lysyl moiety of streptothricin. From Bacillus subtilis (strain 168).
  13995..14189   -  CDS            satA (fragment): STA_BACSU - Also known as yyaR. Experimental evidence at protein level: Swiss-Prot protein existence level 1. Involved in resistance to streptothricin, a broad-spectrum antibiotic produced by streptomycetes. Detoxifies streptothricin via acetylation of the beta amino group of the first beta-lysyl moiety of streptothricin. From Bacillus subtilis (strain 168).
  14192..14467   -  CDS            klaC (fragment): KLAC_ECOLX - Also known as telB. Protein predicted: Swiss-Prot protein existence level 4. Belongs to the kla operon, which is associated with cryptic tellurite resistance, and IncW plasmid fertility inhibition. From Escherichia coli.
  14531..15162   -  rep_origin     oriV: incP origin of replication
