[The description below was written by a language model from this plasmid's Addgene catalogue record and pLannotate feature annotations shown in this document.]
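Description:
pGWB14-LYX069 is a plant expression binary vector built on the pGWB14 backbone for Agrobacterium-mediated transient or stable expression of a Nicotiana benthamiana transcription factor (gene model Niben101Scf28763g00006.1). The roughly 15.2 kb plasmid is maintained at low copy through the broad-host-range IncP replication system, with oriV and the trans-acting replication protein trfA allowing propagation in both E. coli and Agrobacterium. An oriT with traJ supports conjugal mobilisation. Bacterial selection is by kanamycin (aphA-3). The backbone also carries remnants of tetracycline resistance genes, an IS1 element and other partial fragments that are not recorded as functional markers.

Between the nopaline-type right and left T-DNA border repeats lie three expression units. The main cassette places the transcription factor coding sequence under the constitutive CaMV 35S promoter, flanked by attB1 and attB2 Gateway sites, although the record lists Gibson cloning as the assembly method. The coding sequence is followed by a C-terminal 3xHA epitope tag and a NOS terminator. The annotation tool labels the insert by similarity to Arabidopsis ZAT10/STZ, a transcriptional repressor involved in abiotic stress and jasmonate responses, suggesting the N. benthamiana protein is a related factor. A second 35S-driven unit encodes the tomato bushy stunt virus P19 suppressor of RNA silencing with a CaMV poly(A) signal. P19 is not mentioned in the catalogue fields, but it is commonly co-expressed to boost protein accumulation in agroinfiltrated leaves. The third unit is a 35S-driven hygromycin phosphotransferase gene with a NOS terminator for selecting stable transformants. The HA tag allows antibody-based detection or immunoprecipitation of the expressed factor.
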