Addgene plasmid #126287: pGWB14-LYX069
Purpose: With a Nicotiana benthamiana transcription factor in PGWB14 backbone, for Agrobacterium mediated transient or stable expression corresponding transcription factor fused with a C-terminal HA tag.
Depositing lab: Silin Zhong. Depositing organization: Chinese University of Hong Kong.
Backbone
  Vector backbone: pGWB14
  Vector type: Plant Expression
  Selectable markers: Hygromycin
Growth in bacteria
  Bacterial resistance: Kanamycin, 50 μg/mL
  Growth temperature: 37°C
  Growth strain: DH5alpha
  Copy number: Low Copy
Gene/Insert
  Gene/Insert name: Niben101Scf28763g00006.1
  Species: Nicotiana benthamiana
  Promoter: CaMV 35S
  Tag / fusion protein: HA (C terminal on insert)
  Cloning method: Gibson Cloning
Terms and licenses: Academic/Nonprofit Terms; Industry Terms: Not Available to Industry
How to cite: pGWB14-LYX069 was a gift from Silin Zhong (Addgene plasmid # 126287 ; http://n2t.net/addgene:126287 ; RRID:Addgene_126287)
