>Addgene plasmid #126287 | pGWB14-LYX069 | depositor partial sequence | sequence record 241561 | Niben101Scf28763g00006.1
ATGGCACTTGAAGCTTTGAACTCTCCAAGAACCCCAACCCCACCATCATTTCAGTATGAAAACACCACTC
TCAACTACCTTGAATCTTGGACAAAGGGTAAGGGATCAAAAAGACCACGTAGTATAATGGAGCAACAACC
TACTGAAGAAGAATACTTAGCTTTCTGTCTTCTTATGCTTGCACGTAGCGGTAGTTCTACTACTTCAACG
AATCTGATATCAACTTCCTCAGAGTCCAAGAATTTGTACAAGTGTTCAGTGTGTGCTAAGTCTTTTGGAT
CTTATCAAGCTCTAGGTGGACATAAAGCTAGTCACCGGAAACAGCTCATGAAGGGAGACGTCAATGAAAA
CTCCGCCACCACCTCCACTACCACCGCCGGTGCCACGTCATCTAACGGCCTTAGTGGGACGACTCACGAG
TGTTCTGTTTGCCACAAGAGTTTCCCAACGGGACAAGCTTTGGGTGGTCACAAAAGGCTTCACTACGAGG
GAAAGGTGACATCATCCGACGGTGTGGGGTCCACGAGTAGCCAGCGTGGATTTGACTTGAATATTCCTCC
CTTGCCAGAATTTTGGCCGGGATTTGGCACCGGGGAGGATGAGGTGGAAAGTCCTCATCCAGCTAAAAAA
TCGCGACAACTTCCGTCAACCAAACTTGAATTATTC
